Addgene plasmid #77102: PLAU gRNA (BRDN0001147652)
Purpose: 3rd generation lentiviral gRNA plasmid targeting human PLAU
Depositing lab: John Doench & David Root. Depositing organization: Broad Institute. Publication: Optimized sgRNA design to maximize activity and minimize off-target effects of CRISPR-Cas9. Doench JG, Fusi N, Sullender M, Hegde M, Vaimberg EW, Donovan KF, Smith I, Tothova Z, Wilen C, Orchard R, Virgin HW, Listgarten J, Root DE. Nat Biotechnol. 2016 Jan 18. doi: 10.1038/nbt.3437. PubMed 26780180.
Backbone
  Vector backbone: lentiGuide-Puro
  Backbone manufacturer: Zhang Lab (Addgene plasmid # 52963)
  Vector type: Mammalian Expression, Lentiviral, CRISPR
  Selectable markers: Puromycin
Growth in bacteria
  Bacterial resistance: Ampicillin, 100 μg/mL
  Growth temperature: 37°C
  Growth strain: DH5alpha
  Copy number: High Copy
Gene/Insert
  Gene/Insert name: PLAU (alt name: PLAU)
  gRNA/shRNA sequence: GCTTAACTCCAACACGCAAG
  Species: H. sapiens (human)
  Entrez Gene: PLAU (a.k.a. ATF, BDPLT5, QPD, UPA, URK, u-PA)
  Promoter: hU6
  Cloning method: Unknown
  Sequencing primers: 5′ U6-F; 3′ pS2-R
Terms and licenses: Academic/Nonprofit Terms; Industry Terms: Not Available to Industry
Depositor comments: The gRNA was designed to target a Genbank reference sequence which has since been removed from the database. Note that this plasmid does NOT contain Cas9. It should be used in conjunction with lentiCas9-Blast (Addgene #52962) or otherwise with cell lines already expressing Cas9. Browse the full kinome gRNA library at http://www.addgene.org/pooled-library/broadgpp-human-kinome/ or visit http://www.broadinstitute.org/rnai/public/ for detailed protocols and information.
How to cite: PLAU gRNA (BRDN0001147652) was a gift from John Doench & David Root (Addgene plasmid # 77102 ; http://n2t.net/addgene:77102 ; RRID:Addgene_77102)
