[The description below was written by a language model from this plasmid's Addgene catalogue record and pLannotate feature annotations shown in this document.]
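Description:
PLAU gRNA (BRDN0001147652) is a third-generation lentiviral single-guide RNA plasmid built on the lentiGuide-Puro backbone and designed to direct Streptococcus pyogenes Cas9 to the human PLAU gene, which encodes urokinase-type plasminogen activator. The 8.3 kb plasmid is maintained in E. coli through a high-copy ColE1/pUC-type origin with ampicillin resistance. It also carries an f1 origin and leftover cloning-vector elements such as lac promoter/operator fragments and T7 and T3 promoters, which have no role in its CRISPR function.

The lentiviral cassette begins with an RSV promoter fused to a truncated HIV-1 5' LTR, which makes genomic RNA production Tat-independent. This is followed by the Ψ packaging signal, a partial gag sequence and the Rev response element, and the cassette ends in a self-inactivating ΔU3 3' LTR. Between the LTRs, a human U6 RNA polymerase III promoter drives the 20-nucleotide PLAU-targeting spacer joined to the SpCas9 gRNA scaffold, with a cPPT/CTS element downstream to aid transduction. A separate EF-1α core promoter with its intron A expresses puromycin N-acetyltransferase, allowing selection of transduced mammalian cells, and a WPRE enhances transcript expression. An SV40 poly(A) signal and SV40 origin lie outside the 3' LTR.

The plasmid does not encode Cas9, so it must be used with a separate Cas9 lentiviral vector or in cells that already express Cas9, typically for knockout of PLAU. It belongs to a human kinome gRNA collection. The depositors note that the guide was designed against a GenBank reference sequence that has since been withdrawn.
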