Features (pLannotate 1.2.2; 29 found; start..end, strand, type, name):
     14..80      +  CDS            small t antigen (fragment): SV40 (simian virus 40) small t antigen
    106..317     +  promoter       EF-1α core promoter: core promoter for human elongation factor EF-1α
    318..1256    +  intron         EF-1α intron A: intron upstream of the start codon of human EF-1α
   1278..1877    +  CDS            PuroR (fragment): puromycin N-acetyltransferase; pac from Streptomyces; confers resistance to puromycin
   1893..2481    +  misc_feature   WPRE: woodchuck hepatitis virus posttranscriptional regulatory element
   2532..2551    +  misc_feature   cPPT/CTS (fragment): central polypurine tract and central termination sequence of HIV-1
   2553..2786    +  LTR            3' LTR (ΔU3): self-inactivating 3' long terminal repeat (LTR) from HIV-1
   2864..2985    +  polyA_signal   SV40 poly(A) signal: SV40 polyadenylation signal
   3025..3160    +  rep_origin     SV40 ori: SV40 origin of replication
   3181..3199    -  promoter       T7 promoter: promoter for bacteriophage T7 RNA polymerase
   3207..3362    +  CDS            lacZα (fragment): LacZα fragment of β-galactosidase; lacZ fragment
   3367..3795    +  rep_origin     f1 ori (sequence partly withheld): f1 bacteriophage origin of replication; arrow indicates direction of (+) strand synthesis
   3848..3952    +  promoter       AmpR promoter: bla
   3953..4813    +  CDS            AmpR: β-lactamase; bla; confers resistance to ampicillin, carbenicillin, and related antibiotics
   4984..5572    +  rep_origin     ori: high-copy-number ColE1/pMB1/pBR322/pUC origin of replication
   5755..5847    +  CDS            lacI (fragment): lac repressor; lacI; The lac repressor binds to the lac operator to inhibit transcription in E. coli. This inhibition can be relieved by adding lactose or isopropyl-β-D-thiogalactopyranoside (IPTG).
   5860..5881    +  protein_bind   CAP binding site: CAP binding activates transcription in the presence of cAMP. E. coli catabolite activator protein
   5896..5926    +  promoter       lac promoter: promoter for the E. coli lac operon
   5934..5950    +  protein_bind   lac operator: The lac repressor binds to the lac operator to inhibit transcription in E. coli. This inhibition can be relieved by adding lactose or isopropyl-β-D-thiogalactopyranoside (IPTG). lac repressor encoded by lacI
   5995..6013    +  promoter       T3 promoter: promoter for bacteriophage T3 RNA polymerase
   6041..6267    +  promoter       RSV promoter: Rous sarcoma virus enhancer/promoter
   6268..6448    +  LTR            5' LTR (truncated): truncated 5' long terminal repeat (LTR) from HIV-1
   6495..6620    +  misc_feature   HIV-1 Ψ: packaging signal of human immunodeficiency virus type 1
   6604..6967    +  CDS            HIV-1 gag (fragment): gag protein from human immunodeficiency virus 1; gag
   7113..7346    +  misc_feature   RRE: The Rev response element (RRE) of HIV-1 allows for Rev-dependent mRNA export from the nucleus to the cytoplasm.
   7723..7749    +  CDS            Rev (fragment): human immunodeficiency virus 1 (HIV-1) Rev protein; rev; enhances nuclear export of unspliced and incompletely spliced viral mRNAs
   7753..7993    +  promoter       U6 promoter: RNA polymerase III promoter for human U6 snRNA
   8023..8098    +  misc_RNA       gRNA scaffold: guide RNA scaffold for the Streptococcus pyogenes CRISPR/Cas9 system
   8154..8271    +  misc_feature   cPPT/CTS: central polypurine tract and central termination sequence of HIV-1
>Addgene plasmid #77102 | PLAU gRNA (BRDN0001147652) | addgene full sequence | sequence record 187120 | Addgene Assembled Sequence
CCCGGGTGCAAAGATGGATAAAGTTTTAAACAGAGAGGAATCTTTGCAGCTAATGGACCTTCTAGGTCTT
GAAAGGAGTGGGAATTGGCTCCGGTGCCCGTCAGTGGGCAGAGCGCACATCGCCCACAGTCCCCGAGAAG
TTGGGGGGAGGGGTCGGCAATTGATCCGGTGCCTAGAGAAGGTGGCGCGGGGTAAACTGGGAAAGTGATG
TCGTGTACTGGCTCCGCCTTTTTCCCGAGGGTGGGGGAGAACCGTATATAAGTGCAGTAGTCGCCGTGAA
CGTTCTTTTTCGCAACGGGTTTGCCGCCAGAACACAGGTAAGTGCCGTGTGTGGTTCCCGCGGGCCTGGC
CTCTTTACGGGTTATGGCCCTTGCGTGCCTTGAATTACTTCCACCTGGCTGCAGTACGTGATTCTTGATC
CCGAGCTTCGGGTTGGAAGTGGGTGGGAGAGTTCGAGGCCTTGCGCTTAAGGAGCCCCTTCGCCTCGTGC
TTGAGTTGAGGCCTGGCCTGGGCGCTGGGGCCGCCGCGTGCGAATCTGGTGGCACCTTCGCGCCTGTCTC
GCTGCTTTCGATAAGTCTCTAGCCATTTAAAATTTTTGATGACCTGCTGCGACGCTTTTTTTCTGGCAAG
ATAGTCTTGTAAATGCGGGCCAAGATCTGCACACTGGTATTTCGGTTTTTGGGGCCGCGGGCGGCGACGG
GGCCCGTGCGTCCCAGCGCACATGTTCGGCGAGGCGGGGCCTGCGAGCGCGGCCACCGAGAATCGGACGG
GGGTAGTCTCAAGCTGGCCGGCCTGCTCTGGTGCCTGGCCTCGCGCCGCCGTGTATCGCCCCGCCCTGGG
CGGCAAGGCTGGCCCGGTCGGCACCAGTTGCGTGAGCGGAAAGATGGCCGCTTCCCGGCCCTGCTGCAGG
GAGCTCAAAATGGAGGACGCGGCGCTCGGGAGAGCGGGCGGGTGAGTCACCCACACAAAGGAAAAGGGCC
TTTCCGTCCTCAGCCGTCGCTTCATGTGACTCCACGGAGTACCGGGCGCCGTCCAGGCACCTCGATTAGT
TCTCGAGCTTTTGGAGTACGTCGTCTTTAGGTTGGGGGGAGGGGTTTTATGCGATGGAGTTTCCCCACAC
TGAGTGGGTGGAGACTGAAGTTAGGCCAGCTTGGCACTTGATGTAATTCTCCTTGGAATTTGCCCTTTTT
GAGTTTGGATCTTGGTTCATTCTCAAGCCTCAGACAGTGGTTCAAAGTTTTTTTCTTCCATTTCAGGTGT
CGTGACGTACGGCCACCATGACCGAGTACAAGCCCACGGTGCGCCTCGCCACCCGCGACGACGTCCCCAG
GGCCGTACGCACCCTCGCCGCCGCGTTCGCCGACTACCCCGCCACGCGCCACACCGTCGATCCGGACCGC
CACATCGAGCGGGTCACCGAGCTGCAAGAACTCTTCCTCACGCGCGTCGGGCTCGACATCGGCAAGGTGT
GGGTCGCGGACGACGGCGCCGCCGTGGCGGTCTGGACCACGCCGGAGAGCGTCGAAGCGGGGGCGGTGTT
CGCCGAGATCGGCCCGCGCATGGCCGAGTTGAGCGGTTCCCGGCTGGCCGCGCAGCAACAGATGGAAGGC
CTCCTGGCGCCGCACCGGCCCAAGGAGCCCGCGTGGTTCCTGGCCACCGTCGGAGTCTCGCCCGACCACC
AGGGCAAGGGTCTGGGCAGCGCCGTCGTGCTCCCCGGAGTGGAGGCGGCCGAGCGCGCCGGGGTGCCCGC
CTTCCTGGAGACCTCCGCGCCCCGCAACCTCCCCTTCTACGAGCGGCTCGGCTTCACCGTCACCGCCGAC
GTCGAGGTGCCCGAAGGACCGCGCACCTGGTGCATGACCCGCAAGCCCGGTGCCTGAACGCGTTAAGTCG
ACAATCAACCTCTGGATTACAAAATTTGTGAAAGATTGACTGGTATTCTTAACTATGTTGCTCCTTTTAC
GCTATGTGGATACGCTGCTTTAATGCCTTTGTATCATGCTATTGCTTCCCGTATGGCTTTCATTTTCTCC
TCCTTGTATAAATCCTGGTTGCTGTCTCTTTATGAGGAGTTGTGGCCCGTTGTCAGGCAACGTGGCGTGG
TGTGCACTGTGTTTGCTGACGCAACCCCCACTGGTTGGGGCATTGCCACCACCTGTCAGCTCCTTTCCGG
GACTTTCGCTTTCCCCCTCCCTATTGCCACGGCGGAACTCATCGCCGCCTGCCTTGCCCGCTGCTGGACA
GGGGCTCGGCTGTTGGGCACTGACAATTCCGTGGTGTTGTCGGGGAAATCATCGTCCTTTCCTTGGCTGC
TCGCCTGTGTTGCCACCTGGATTCTGCGCGGGACGTCCTTCTGCTACGTCCCTTCGGCCCTCAATCCAGC
GGACCTTCCTTCCCGCGGCCTGCTGCCGGCTCTGCGGCCTCTTCCGCGTCTTCGCCTTCGCCCTCAGACG
AGTCGGATCTCCCTTTGGGCCGCCTCCCCGCGTCGACTTTAAGACCAATGACTTACAAGGCAGCTGTAGA
TCTTAGCCACTTTTTAAAAGAAAAGGGGGGACTGGAAGGGCTAATTCACTCCCAACGAAGACAAGATCTG
CTTTTTGCTTGTACTGGGTCTCTCTGGTTAGACCAGATCTGAGCCTGGGAGCTCTCTGGCTAACTAGGGA
ACCCACTGCTTAAGCCTCAATAAAGCTTGCCTTGAGTGCTTCAAGTAGTGTGTGCCCGTCTGTTGTGTGA
CTCTGGTAACTAGAGATCCCTCAGACCCTTTTAGTCAGTGTGGAAAATCTCTAGCAGTACGTATAGTAGT
TCATGTCATCTTATTATTCAGTATTTATAACTTGCAAAGAAATGAATATCAGAGAGTGAGAGGAACTTGT
TTATTGCAGCTTATAATGGTTACAAATAAAGCAATAGCATCACAAATTTCACAAATAAAGCATTTTTTTC
ACTGCATTCTAGTTGTGGTTTGTCCAAACTCATCAATGTATCTTATCATGTCTGGCTCTAGCTATCCCGC
CCCTAACTCCGCCCATCCCGCCCCTAACTCCGCCCAGTTCCGCCCATTCTCCGCCCCATGGCTGACTAAT
TTTTTTTATTTATGCAGAGGCCGAGGCCGCCTCGGCCTCTGAGCTATTCCAGAAGTAGTGAGGAGGCTTT
TTTGGAGGCCTAGGGACGTACCCAATTCGCCCTATAGTGAGTCGTATTACGCGCGCTCACTGGCCGTCGT
TTTACAACGTCGTGACTGGGAAAACCCTGGCGTTACCCAACTTAATCGCCTTGCAGCACATCCCCCTTTC
GCCAGCTGGCGTAATAGCGAAGAGGCCCGCACCGATCGCCCTTCCCAACAGTTGCGCAGCCTGAATGGCG
AATGGG
[124 nt withheld, positions 3367-3490]
C
[91 nt withheld, positions 3492-3582]
A
[49 nt withheld, positions 3584-3632]
CCTTTGACGTTGGAGTCCACGTTCTTT
[37 nt withheld, positions 3660-3696]
ACCCTATCTCGGTCTATTCTTTTGATTTATAAGGGATTTTGCCGATTTCGGCCTATTGGTTAAAAAATGA
GCTGATTTAACAAAAATTTAACGCGAATTTTAACAAAATATTAACGCTTACAATTTAGGTGGCACTTTTC
GGGGAAATGTGCGCGGAACCCCTATTTGTTTATTTTTCTAAATACATTCAAATATGTATCCGCTCATGAG
ACAATAACCCTGATAAATGCTTCAATAATATTGAAAAAGGAAGAGTATGAGTATTCAACATTTCCGTGTC
GCCCTTATTCCCTTTTTTGCGGCATTTTGCCTTCCTGTTTTTGCTCACCCAGAAACGCTGGTGAAAGTAA
AAGATGCTGAAGATCAGTTGGGTGCACGAGTGGGTTACATCGAACTGGATCTCAACAGCGGTAAGATCCT
TGAGAGTTTTCGCCCCGAAGAACGTTTTCCAATGATGAGCACTTTTAAAGTTCTGCTATGTGGCGCGGTA
TTATCCCGTATTGACGCCGGGCAAGAGCAACTCGGTCGCCGCATACACTATTCTCAGAATGACTTGGTTG
AGTACTCACCAGTCACAGAAAAGCATCTTACGGATGGCATGACAGTAAGAGAATTATGCAGTGCTGCCAT
AACCATGAGTGATAACACTGCGGCCAACTTACTTCTGACAACGATCGGAGGACCGAAGGAGCTAACCGCT
TTTTTGCACAACATGGGGGATCATGTAACTCGCCTTGATCGTTGGGAACCGGAGCTGAATGAAGCCATAC
CAAACGACGAGCGTGACACCACGATGCCTGTAGCAATGGCAACAACGTTGCGCAAACTATTAACTGGCGA
ACTACTTACTCTAGCTTCCCGGCAACAATTAATAGACTGGATGGAGGCGGATAAAGTTGCAGGACCACTT
CTGCGCTCGGCCCTTCCGGCTGGCTGGTTTATTGCTGATAAATCTGGAGCCGGTGAGCGTGGGTCTCGCG
GTATCATTGCAGCACTGGGGCCAGATGGTAAGCCCTCCCGTATCGTAGTTATCTACACGACGGGGAGTCA
GGCAACTATGGATGAACGAAATAGACAGATCGCTGAGATAGGTGCCTCACTGATTAAGCATTGGTAACTG
TCAGACCAAGTTTACTCATATATACTTTAGATTGATTTAAAACTTCATTTTTAATTTAAAAGGATCTAGG
TGAAGATCCTTTTTGATAATCTCATGACCAAAATCCCTTAACGTGAGTTTTCGTTCCACTGAGCGTCAGA
CCCCGTAGAAAAGATCAAAGGATCTTCTTGAGATCCTTTTTTTCTGCGCGTAATCTGCTGCTTGCAAACA
AAAAAACCACCGCTACCAGCGGTGGTTTGTTTGCCGGATCAAGAGCTACCAACTCTTTTTCCGAAGGTAA
CTGGCTTCAGCAGAGCGCAGATACCAAATACTGTTCTTCTAGTGTAGCCGTAGTTAGGCCACCACTTCAA
GAACTCTGTAGCACCGCCTACATACCTCGCTCTGCTAATCCTGTTACCAGTGGCTGCTGCCAGTGGCGAT
AAGTCGTGTCTTACCGGGTTGGACTCAAGACGATAGTTACCGGATAAGGCGCAGCGGTCGGGCTGAACGG
GGGGTTCGTGCACACAGCCCAGCTTGGAGCGAACGACCTACACCGAACTGAGATACCTACAGCGTGAGCT
ATGAGAAAGCGCCACGCTTCCCGAAGGGAGAAAGGCGGACAGGTATCCGGTAAGCGGCAGGGTCGGAACA
GGAGAGCGCACGAGGGAGCTTCCAGGGGGAAACGCCTGGTATCTTTATAGTCCTGTCGGGTTTCGCCACC
TCTGACTTGAGCGTCGATTTTTGTGATGCTCGTCAGGGGGGCGGAGCCTATGGAAAAACGCCAGCAACGC
GGCCTTTTTACGGTTCCTGGCCTTTTGCTGGCCTTTTGCTCACATGTTCTTTCCTGCGTTATCCCCTGAT
TCTGTGGATAACCGTATTACCGCCTTTGAGTGAGCTGATACCGCTCGCCGCAGCCGAACGACCGAGCGCA
GCGAGTCAGTGAGCGAGGAAGCGGAAGAGCGCCCAATACGCAAACCGCCTCTCCCCGCGCGTTGGCCGAT
TCATTAATGCAGCTGGCACGACAGGTTTCCCGACTGGAAAGCGGGCAGTGAGCGCAACGCAATTAATGTG
AGTTAGCTCACTCATTAGGCACCCCAGGCTTTACACTTTATGCTTCCGGCTCGTATGTTGTGTGGAATTG
TGAGCGGATAACAATTTCACACAGGAAACAGCTATGACCATGATTACGCCAAGCGCGCAATTAACCCTCA
CTAAAGGGAACAAAAGCTGGAGCTGCAAGCTTAATGTAGTCTTATGCAATACTCTTGTAGTCTTGCAACA
TGGTAACGATGAGTTAGCAACATGCCTTACAAGGAGAGAAAAAGCACCGTGCATGCCGATTGGTGGAAGT
AAGGTGGTACGATCGTGCCTTATTAGGAAGGCAACAGACGGGTCTGACATGGATTGGACGAACCACTGAA
TTGCCGCATTGCAGAGATATTGTATTTAAGTGCCTAGCTCGATACATAAACGGGTCTCTCTGGTTAGACC
AGATCTGAGCCTGGGAGCTCTCTGGCTAACTAGGGAACCCACTGCTTAAGCCTCAATAAAGCTTGCCTTG
AGTGCTTCAAGTAGTGTGTGCCCGTCTGTTGTGTGACTCTGGTAACTAGAGATCCCTCAGACCCTTTTAG
TCAGTGTGGAAAATCTCTAGCAGTGGCGCCCGAACAGGGACTTGAAAGCGAAAGGGAAACCAGAGGAGCT
CTCTCGACGCAGGACTCGGCTTGCTGAAGCGCGCACGGCAAGAGGCGAGGGGCGGCGACTGGTGAGTACG
CCAAAAATTTTGACTAGCGGAGGCTAGAAGGAGAGAGATGGGTGCGAGAGCGTCAGTATTAAGCGGGGGA
GAATTAGATCGCGATGGGAAAAAATTCGGTTAAGGCCAGGGGGAAAGAAAAAATATAAATTAAAACATAT
AGTATGGGCAAGCAGGGAGCTAGAACGATTCGCAGTTAATCCTGGCCTGTTAGAAACATCAGAAGGCTGT
AGACAAATACTGGGACAGCTACAACCATCCCTTCAGACAGGATCAGAAGAACTTAGATCATTATATAATA
CAGTAGCAACCCTCTATTGTGTGCATCAAAGGATAGAGATAAAAGACACCAAGGAAGCTTTAGACAAGAT
AGAGGAAGAGCAAAACAAAAGTAAGACCACCGCACAGCAAGCGGCCGCTGATCTTCAGACCTGGAGGAGG
AGATATGAGGGACAATTGGAGAAGTGAATTATATAAATATAAAGTAGTAAAAATTGAACCATTAGGAGTA
GCACCCACCAAGGCAAAGAGAAGAGTGGTGCAGAGAGAAAAAAGAGCAGTGGGAATAGGAGCTTTGTTCC
TTGGGTTCTTGGGAGCAGCAGGAAGCACTATGGGCGCAGCGTCAATGACGCTGACGGTACAGGCCAGACA
ATTATTGTCTGGTATAGTGCAGCAGCAGAACAATTTGCTGAGGGCTATTGAGGCGCAACAGCATCTGTTG
CAACTCACAGTCTGGGGCATCAAGCAGCTCCAGGCAAGAATCCTGGCTGTGGAAAGATACCTAAAGGATC
AACAGCTCCTGGGGATTTGGGGTTGCTCTGGAAAACTCATTTGCACCACTGCTGTGCCTTGGAATGCTAG
TTGGAGTAATAAATCTCTGGAACAGATTTGGAATCACACGACCTGGATGGAGTGGGACAGAGAAATTAAC
AATTACACAAGCTTAATACACTCCTTAATTGAAGAATCGCAAAACCAGCAAGAAAAGAATGAACAAGAAT
TATTGGAATTAGATAAATGGGCAAGTTTGTGGAATTGGTTTAACATAACAAATTGGCTGTGGTATATAAA
ATTATTCATAATGATAGTAGGAGGCTTGGTAGGTTTAAGAATAGTTTTTGCTGTACTTTCTATAGTGAAT
AGAGTTAGGCAGGGATATTCACCATTATCGTTTCAGACCCACCTCCCAACCCCGAGGGGACCCAGAGAGG
GCCTATTTCCCATGATTCCTTCATATTTGCATATACGATACAAGGCTGTTAGAGAGATAATTAGAATTAA
TTTGACTGTAAACACAAAGATATTAGTACAAAATACGTGACGTAGAAAGTAATAATTTCTTGGGTAGTTT
GCAGTTTTAAAATTATGTTTTAAAATGGACTATCATATGCTTACCGTAACTTGAAAGTATTTCGATTTCT
TGGCTTTATATATCTTGTGGAAAGGACGAAACACCGGCTTAACTCCAACACGCAAGGTTTTAGAGCTAGA
AATAGCAAGTTAAAATAAGGCTAGTCCGTTATCAACTTGAAAAAGTGGCACCGAGTCGGTGCTTTTTTAA
GCTTGGCGTAACTAGATCTTGAGACAAATGGCAGTATTCATCCACAATTTTAAAAGAAAAGGGGGGATTG
GGGGGTACAGTGCAGGGGAAAGAATAGTAGACATAATAGCAACAGACATACAAACTAAAGAATTACAAAA
ACAAATTACAAAAATTCAAAATTTTCGGGTTTATTACAGGGACAGCAGAGATCCACTTTGGCGCCGGCTC
GAGGGGG
