>Addgene plasmid #77102 | PLAU gRNA (BRDN0001147652) | depositor partial sequence | sequence record 144562 | Target Sequence
GCTTAACTCCAACACGCAAG
