>Addgene plasmid #77102 | PLAU gRNA (BRDN0001147652) | addgene partial sequence | sequence record 187119 | hU6-F
CGTAGAAAGTAATAATTTCTTGGGTAGTTTGCAGTTTTAAAATTATGTTTTAAAATGGACTATCATATGC
TTACCGTAACTTGAAAGTATTTCGATTTCTTGGCTTTATATATCTTGTGGAAAGGACGAAACACCGGCTT
AACTCCAACACGCAAGGTTTTAGAGCTAGAAATAGCAAGTTAAAATAAGGCTAGTCCGTTATCAACTTGA
AAAAGTGGCACCGAGTCGGTGCTTTTTTAAGCTTGGCGTAACTAGATCTTGAGACAAATGGCAGTATTCA
TCCACAATTTTAAAAGAAAAGGGGGGATTGGGGGGTACAGTGCAGGGGAAAGAATAGTAGACATAATAGC
AACAGACATACAAACTAAAGAATTACAAAAACAAATTACAAAAATTCAAAATTTTCGGGTTTATTACAGG
GACAGCAGAGATCCACTTTGGCGCCGGCTCGAGGGGGCCCGGGTGCAAAGATGGATAAAGTTTTAAACAG
AGAGGAATCTTTGCAGCTAATGGACCTTCTAGGTCTTGAAAGGAGTGGGAATTGGCTCCGGTGCCCGTCA
GTGGGCAGAG
